>Addgene plasmid #176714 | pYCTK010 | addgene full sequence | sequence record 351596 | Addgene NGS Result
GCCAGGAACCGTAAAAAGGCCGCGTTGCTGGCGTTTTTCCATAGGCTCCGCCCCCCTGACGAGCATCACA
AAAATCGACGCTCAAGTCAGAGGTGGCGAAACCCGACAGGACTATAAAGATACCAGGCGTTTCCCCCTGG
AAGCTCCCTCGTGCGCTCTCCTGTTCCGACCCTGCCGCTTACCGGATACCTGTCCGCCTTTCTCCCTTCG
GGAAGCGTGGCGCTTTCTCATAGCTCACGCTGTAGGTATCTCAGTTCGGTGTAGGTCGTTCGCTCCAAGC
TGGGCTGTGTGCACGAACCCCCCGTTCAGCCCGACCGCTGCGCCTTATCCGGTAACTATCGTCTTGAGTC
CAACCCGGTAAGACACGACTTATCGCCACTGGCAGCAGCCACTGGTAACAGGATTAGCAGAGCGAGGTAT
GTAGGCGGTGCTACAGAGTTCTTGAAGTGGTGGCCTAACTACGGCTACACTAGAAGAACAGTATTTGGTA
TCTGCGCTCTGCTGAAGCCAGTTACCTTCGGAAAAAGAGTTGGTAGCTCTTGATCCGGCAAACAAACCAC
CGCTGGTAGCGGTGGTTTTTTTGTTTGCAAGCAGCAGATTACGCGCAGAAAAAAAGGATCTCAAGAAGAT
CCTTTGATCTTTTCTACGGGGTCTGACGCTCAGTGGAACGAAAACTCACGTTAAGGGATTTTGGTCATGA
TTGATCGGGCACGTAAGAGGTTCCAACTTTCACCATAATGAAATAAGATCACTACCGGGCGTATTTTTTG
AGTTATCGAGATTTTCAGGAGCTAAGGAAGCTAAAATGGAGAAAAAAATCACTGGATATACCACCGTTGA
TATATCCCAATGGCATCGTAAAGAACATTTTGAGGCATTTCAGTCAGTTGCTCAATGTACCTATAACCAG
ACCGTTCAGCTGGATATTACGGCCTTTTTAAAGACCGTAAAGAAAAATAAGCACAAGTTTTATCCGGCCT
TTATTCACATTCTTGCCCGCCTGATGAATGCTCATCCGGAATTTCGTATGGCAATGAAAGACGGTGAGCT
GGTGATATGGGATAGTGTTCACCCTTGTTACACCGTTTTCCATGAGCAAACTGAAACGTTTTCATCGCTC
TGGAGTGAATACCACGACGATTTCCGGCAGTTTCTACACATATATTCGCAAGATGTGGCGTGTTACGGTG
AAAACCTGGCCTATTTCCCTAAAGGGTTTATTGAGAATATGTTTTTCGTTTCAGCCAATCCCTGGGTGAG
TTTCACCAGTTTTGATTTAAACGTGGCCAATATGGACAACTTCTTCGCCCCCGTTTTCACCATGGGCAAA
TATTATACGCAAGGCGACAAGGTGCTGATGCCGCTGGCGATTCAGGTTCATCATGCCGTTTGTGATGGCT
TCCATGTCGGCAGAATGCTTAATGAATTACAACAGTACTGCGATGAGTGGCAGGGCGGGGCGTAATTTGA
TATCGAGCTCGCTTGGACTCCTGTTGATAGATCCAGTAATGACCTCAGAACTCCATCTGGATTTGTTCAG
AACGCTCGGTTGCCGCCGGGCGTTTTTTATTGGTCTGGTCTCAGGATCCTTAAATATACATTGGTTGACC
TGGAGCAATGGACAACCAATGCCAAGCTTCAGCATCAGCATCTGCATTAGCATCTCTTTTGATGTACATT
GGTTGTCCTGGTGATATTGATAACCAATGCCAAGCTTCTGCATCCGCATCGGCATTTGCATCTCTCTTGA
TATACATAGGTTGGCCTGGAGCAATAGATAGCCAGTGCCATGCATCAGCGTCAGCTTCTCTTTTTTTTAA
AGAAACATTATCTTCATTAGAAGCTTGTTCATAAATAGTAGTATTAACAAACAACAAACCAGAATCAGTA
GTATTAACCAATGGAATAATAGCAACATCATTAGCACCATCCAAATCTAAATAACCAATAATAGCTTCAG
ATGGAACAGAAATTGCTTCAGTAGATTGAGATTCTGTTTCAGCTAAAACAGCAGAAGATAACAAAGACAA
AGCAGACAAAACACCAGTAAATTTCATATGAGACCGACTACGGTTATCCACAGAATCAGGGGATAACGCA
GGAAAGAACATGTGAGCAAAAGGCCAGCAAAAG
Features (pLannotate 1.2.2; 6 found; start..end, strand, type, name):
     36..624     -  rep_origin     ori: high-copy-number ColE1/pMB1/pBR322/pUC origin of replication
    708..805     +  promoter       cat promoter: promoter of the E. coli cat gene encoding chloramphenicol acetyltransferase
    806..1462    +  CDS            cat: CAT_ECOLX - Experimental evidence at protein level: Swiss-Prot protein existence level 1. This enzyme is an effector of chloramphenicol resistance in bacteria. From Escherichia coli. This protein is used as a marker in many commonly used cloning vectors, such as pACYC184.
   1536..1570    +  terminator     lambda t0 terminator: minimal transcription terminator from phage lambda (Scholtissek and Grosse, 1987)
   1752..2057    -  CDS            MF(ALPHA)2 (fragment): MFAL2_YEAST - Also known as MF-ALPHA-2, MFAL2. Experimental evidence at protein level: Swiss-Prot protein existence level 1. The active factor is excreted into the culture medium by haploid cells of the alpha mating type and acts on cells of the opposite mating type (type A). It mediates the conjugation process between the two types by inhibiting the initiation of DNA synthesis in type a cells and synchronizing them with type alpha. From Saccharomyces cerevisiae (strain ATCC 204508 / S288c) (Baker's yeast).
   2069..2121    -  rep_origin     RSF ori (fragment): Plasmids containing the RSF 1030 origin of replication can be propagated in E. coli cells that contain additional plasmids with compatible origins.
