[The description below was written by a language model from this plasmid's Addgene catalogue record and pLannotate feature annotations shown in this document.]
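Description:
pYCTK010 is a level 0 (L0) part plasmid from a Golden Gate toolkit for engineering cell-cell communication in Saccharomyces cerevisiae. It is built on the pYTK001 part-entry backbone, classed as a synthetic biology vector, and is a small construct of about 2.1 kb. It is maintained in E. coli only. The annotated backbone consists of a ColE1/pMB1-type origin of replication and a chloramphenicol acetyltransferase (cat) gene with its own promoter, followed by a lambda t0 terminator, giving chloramphenicol selection. The catalogue lists the plasmid as low copy, whereas the annotation describes the origin as a high-copy type, and the record does not resolve this. A short fragment annotated as an RSF origin is probably a partial similarity hit rather than a functional second replicon. No yeast origin or yeast selection marker is annotated.

The insert is mfalpha1Ka, the alpha-factor mating pheromone precursor gene of Kazachstania africana, codon-optimized for expression in S. cerevisiae. The feature table picks it up on the reverse strand as a partial match to the S. cerevisiae MF(ALPHA)2 protein, which reflects homology among yeast alpha-factor precursors. The gene was inserted by BsmBI-based Golden Gate cloning, which destroyed the sites. No promoter or terminator for the insert is annotated, in keeping with a stand-alone coding part that is meant to be combined with regulatory parts in later Golden Gate assemblies. Within the toolkit it acts as a "sender" part: yeast cells expressing it would secrete the K. africana pheromone as a signal, for use in building multicellular yeast networks with variable signalling specificity.
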