Addgene plasmid #176714: pYCTK010
Purpose: The plasmid is part of a GG toolkit for cell-cell communication in S. cerevisiae. This plasmid is an L0 part plasmid and contains the alpha-factor gene of Kazachstania africana (sender part).
Depositing lab: Victor Sourjik. Depositing organization: Max Planck Institute for Terrestrial Microbiology. Publication: Construction of multicellular yeast networks using the communication toolkit with variable specificity and attenuation. Krink N, Loechner AC, Anders A, Kahnt J, Rensing S, Hochberg G, Sourjik V. bioRxiv 2021 10.1101/2021.09.27.462023.
Backbone
  Vector backbone: pYTK001
  Vector type: Synthetic Biology
Growth in bacteria
  Bacterial resistance: Chloramphenicol, 25 μg/mL
  Growth temperature: 37°C
  Growth strain: DH5alpha
  Copy number: Low Copy
Gene/Insert
  Gene/Insert name: mfalpha1Ka
  Species: Kazachstania africana
  Mutation: Codon-optimized for expression in S. cerevisiae
  Cloning method: Restriction Enzyme; 5′ cloning site BsmBI (destroyed during cloning); 3′ cloning site BsmBI (destroyed during cloning)
  Sequencing primers: 5′ CCTGGCCTTTTGCTGGCC; 3′ CCAGTAATGACCTCAGAACTC
Terms and licenses: Academic/Nonprofit Terms; Industry Terms: Not Available to Industry
Depositor comments: The gene was codon-optimized for expression in S. cervisiae and cloned into the vector using Goden Gate. The plasmid is Golden Gate Cloning compatible. Please visit https://doi.org/10.1101/2021.09.27.462023 for bioRxiv preprint.
How to cite: pYCTK010 was a gift from Victor Sourjik (Addgene plasmid # 176714 ; http://n2t.net/addgene:176714 ; RRID:Addgene_176714)
